>Addgene plasmid #82986 | pDONR223_FAM173B_WT_V5 | addgene full sequence | sequence record 162906 | Addgene NGS result
CAGGGTCGGAACAGGAGAGCGCACGAGGGAGCTTCCAGGGGGAAACGCCTGGTATCTTTATAGTCCTGTC
GGGTTTCGCCACCTCTGACTTGAGCGTCGATTTTTGTGATGCTCGTCAGGGGGGCGGAGCCTATGGAAAA
ACGCCAGCAACGCGGCCTTTTTACGGTTCCTGGCCTTTTGCTGGCCTTTTGCTCACATGTTCTTTCCTGC
GTTATCCCCTGATTCTGTGGATAACCGTATTACCGCCTTTGAGTGAGCTGATACCGCTCGCCGCAGCCGA
ACGACCGAGCGCAGCGAGTCAGTGAGCGAGGAAGCGGAAGAGCGCCCAATACGCAAACCGCCTCTCCCCG
CGCGTTGGCCGATTCATTAATGCAGCTGGCACGACAGGTTTCCCGACTGGAAAGCGGGCAGTGAGCGCAA
CGCAATTAATACGCGTACCGCTAGCCAGGAAGAGTTTGTAGAAACGCAAAAAGGCCATCCGTCAGGATGG
CCTTCTGCTTAGTTTGATGCCTGGCAGTTTATGGCGGGCGTCCTGCCCGCCACCCTCCGGGCCGTTGCTT
CACAACGTTCAAATCCGCTCCCGGCGGATTTGTCCTACTCAGGAGAGCGTTCACCGACAAACAACAGATA
AAACGAAAGGCCCAGTCTTCCGACTGAGCCTTTCGTTTTATTTGATGCCTGGCAGTTCCCTACTCTCGCG
TTAACGCTAGCATGGATGTTTTCCCAGTCACGACGTTGTAAAACGACGGCCAGTCTTAAGCTCGGGCCCC
AAATAATGATTTTATTTTGACTGATAGTGACCTGTTCGTTGCAACAAATTGATGAGCAATGCTTTTTTAT
AATGCCAACTTTGTACAAAAAAGTTGGCATGGAGGGAGGAGGAGGTATACCCCTAGAAACACTTAAAGAA
GAAAGTCAGTCAAGACATGTTCTACCTGCAAGTTTTGAAGTCAACAGTTTGCAGAAAAGCAACTGGGGGT
TCTTACTTACTGGGCTTGTGGGTGGCACCCTGGTGGCTGTGTACGCTGTAGCCACGCCGTTTGTAACGCC
AGCCCTTCGAAAAGTCTGTTTGCCATTTGTACCTGCAACTATGAAGCAGATTGAAAATGTTGTGAAAATG
TTGCGATGCCGAAGAGGATCCCTTGTGGACATCGGTAGTGGGGACGGACGCATTGTCATAGCGGCTGCGA
AGAAAGGGTTCACAGCAGTTGGTTATGAATTAAACCCATGGCTAGTTTGGTATTCCAGATACCGCGCTTG
GCGAGAAGGTGTGCATGGATCTGCCAAATTTTATATTTCAGATTTGTGGAAGGTTACTTTTTCGCAGTAC
TCGAACGTTGTTATTTTCGGTGTGCCTCAGATGATGCTGCAGTTGGAGAAGAAACTTGAACGTGAACTTG
AGGATGATGCACGAGTTATTGCTTGCCGGTTCCCTTTCCCACATTGGACTCCAGACCACGTCACGGGGGA
GGGGATAGACACAGTGTGGGCATATGATGCAAGCACTTTTAGAGGCCGTGAAAAGAGGCCCTGTACATCG
ATGCATTTCCAGCTGCCCATTCAAGCATACCCAACTTTCTTGTACAAAGTTGGCATTATAAGAAAGCATT
GCTTATCAATTTGTTGCAACGAACAGGTCACTATCAGTCAAAATAAAATCATTATTTGCCATCCAGCTGA
TATCCCCTATAGTGAGTCGTATTACATGGTCATAGCTGTTTCCTGGCAGCTCTGGCCCGTGTCTCAAAAT
CTCTGATGTTACATTGCACAAGATAAAAATATATCATCATGCCTCCTCTAGACCAGCCAGGACAGAAATG
CCTCGACTTCGCTGCTACCCAAGGTTGCCGGGTGACGCACACCGTGGAAACGGATGAAGGCACGAACCCA
GTGGACATAAGCCTGTTCGGTTCGTAAGCTGTAATGCAAGTAGCGTATGCGCTCACGCAACTGGTCCAGA
ACCTTGACCGAACGCAGCGGTGGTAACGGCGCAGTGGCGGTTTTCATGGCTTGTTATGACTGTTTTTTTG
GGGTACAGTCTATGCCTCGGGCATCCAAGCAGCAAGCGCGTTACGCCGTGGGTCGATGTTTGATGTTATG
GAGCAGCAACGATGTTACGCAGCAGGGCAGTCGCCCTAAAACAAAGTTAAACATTATGAGGGAAGCGGTG
ATCGCCGAAGTATCGACTCAACTATCAGAGGTAGTTGGCGTCATCGAGCGCCATCTCGAACCGACGTTGC
TGGCCGTACATTTGTACGGCTCCGCAGTGGATGGCGGCCTGAAGCCACACAGTGATATTGATTTGCTGGT
TACGGTGACCGTAAGGCTTGATGAAACAACGCGGCGAGCTTTGATCAACGACCTTTTGGAAACTTCGGCT
TCCCCTGGAGAGAGCGAGATTCTCCGCGCTGTAGAAGTCACCATTGTTGTGCACGACGACATCATTCCGT
GGCGTTATCCAGCTAAGCGCGAACTGCAATTTGGAGAATGGCAGCGCAATGACATTCTTGCAGGTATCTT
CGAGCCAGCCACGATCGACATTGATCTGGCTATCTTGCTGACAAAAGCAAGAGAACATAGCGTTGCCTTG
GTAGGTCCAGCGGCGGAGGAACTCTTTGATCCGGTTCCTGAACAGGATCTATTTGAGGCGCTAAATGAAA
CCTTAACGCTATGGAACTCGCCGCCCGACTGGGCTGGCGATGAGCGAAATGTAGTGCTTACGTTGTCCCG
CATTTGGTACAGCGCAGTAACCGGCAAAATCGCGCCGAAGGATGTCGCTGCCGACTGGGCAATGGAGCGC
CTGCCGGCCCAGTATCAGCCCGTCATACTTGAAGCTAGACAGGCTTATCTTGGACAAGAAGAAGATCGCT
TGGCCTCGCGCGCAGATCAGTTGGAAGAATTTGTCCACTACGTGAAAGGCGAGATCACCAAGGTAGTCGG
CAAATAACCCTCGAGCCACCCATGACCAAAATCCCTTAACGTGAGTTACGCGTCGTTCCACTGAGCGTCA
GACCCCGTAGAAAAGATCAAAGGATCTTCTTGAGATCCTTTTTTTCTGCGCGTAATCTGCTGCTTGCAAA
CAAAAAAACCACCGCTACCAGCGGTGGTTTGTTTGCCGGATCAAGAGCTACCAACTCTTTTTCCGAAGGT
AACTGGCTTCAGCAGAGCGCAGATACCAAATACTGTTCTTCTAGTGTAGCCGTAGTTAGGCCACCACTTC
AAGAACTCTGTAGCACCGCCTACATACCTCGCTCTGCTAATCCTGTTACCAGTGGCTGCTGCCAGTGGCG
ATAAGTCGTGTCTTACCGGGTTGGACTCAAGACGATAGTTACCGGATAAGGCGCAGCGGTCGGGCTGAAC
GGGGGGTTCGTGCACACAGCCCAGCTTGGAGCGAACGACCTACACCGAACTGAGATACCTACAGCGTGAG
CTATGAGAAAGCGCCACGCTTCCCGAAGGGAGAAAGGCGGACAGGTATCCGGTAAGCGG
Features (pLannotate 1.2.2; 12 found; start..end, strand, type, name):
    322..414     +  CDS            lacI (fragment): lac repressor; lacI; The lac repressor binds to the lac operator to inhibit transcription in E. coli. This inhibition can be relieved by adding lactose or isopropyl-β-D-thiogalactopyranoside (IPTG).
    469..496     -  terminator     rrnB T2 terminator: transcription terminator T2 from the E. coli rrnB gene
    628..671     +  terminator     rrnB T1 terminator: Escherichia coli rrnB; transcription terminator T1 from the E. coli rrnB gene
    718..754     -  CDS            lacZα (fragment): LacZα fragment of β-galactosidase; lacZ fragment
    771..866     +  protein_bind   attL3: mutant version of attL; recombination site for the Gateway® LR reaction LR Clonase™
    869..1567    +  CDS            ATPSCKMT: ACKMT_HUMAN - Also known as FAM173B From Homo sapiens (Human).
   1569..1668    -  protein_bind   attL2: mutant version of attL; recombination site for the Gateway® LR reaction LR Clonase™
   1686..1704    -  promoter       T7 promoter: promoter for bacteriophage T7 RNA polymerase
   1894..1917    +  promoter       Pc promoter (fragment): intI1 (promoter lies within the coding sequence); class 1 integron promoter
   2093..2149    +  CDS            GmR (fragment): gentamycin acetyltransferase; aacC1; confers resistance to gentamycin
   2156..2947    +  CDS            SmR: aminoglycoside adenylyltransferase (Murphy, 1985); aadA; confers resistance to spectinomycin and streptomycin
   3040..139     +  rep_origin     ori (across the origin): high-copy-number ColE1/pMB1/pBR322/pUC origin of replication
