[The description below was written by a language model from this plasmid's Addgene catalogue record and pLannotate feature annotations shown in this document.]
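Description:
pDONR223_FAM173B_WT_V5 is a Gateway entry clone built on the Invitrogen pDONR223 backbone, carrying the human FAM173B open reading frame (also annotated as ATPSCKMT; reference transcript NM_199133). It is a small bacterial plasmid of about 3.5 kb, maintained at high copy through a ColE1/pUC-type origin and selected with spectinomycin via the aadA (SmR) aminoglycoside adenylyltransferase gene. A fragment of a class 1 integron Pc promoter and a short gentamicin-resistance remnant lie upstream of that marker. The rrnB T1 and T2 terminators sit upstream of the cloning site and help insulate the insert from read-through transcription. The small lacI and lacZα fragments are backbone remnants.

The roughly 700 bp coding sequence is flanked by two attL recombination sites (annotated as attL3 and attL2), so it can be moved by an LR Clonase reaction into any compatible destination vector. The entry clone has no promoter driving the insert, and the only nearby promoter is a T7 promoter outside the attL2 site, so expression depends on the destination vector. The depositor notes an "open" configuration with no stop codon directly after the insert, which allows read-through into a C-terminal tag. The "V5" in the name presumably refers to such a destination-encoded tag, since no V5 feature is annotated here. The name labels the clone as wild type, but the catalogue lists a T75M change relative to the reference, and the record does not resolve this discrepancy. The construct belongs to the Target Accelerator Plasmid Collection and served as an overexpression control for gene expression analysis in a high-throughput study of lung cancer somatic mutations.
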