Addgene plasmid #82986: pDONR223_FAM173B_WT_V5
Purpose: Gateway Donor vector containing FAM173B, used as an over expression control for gene expression analysis. Part of the Target Accelerator Plasmid Collection.
Depositing lab: Jesse Boehm & Matthew Meyerson & David Root. Depositing organization: Broad Institute. Publication: High-throughput Phenotyping of Lung Cancer Somatic Mutations. Berger AH, Brooks AN, Wu X, Shrestha Y, Chouinard C, Piccioni F, Bagul M, Kamburov A, Imielinski M, Hogstrom L, Zhu C, Yang X, Pantel S, Sakai R, Watson J, Kaplan N, Campbell JD, Singh S, Root DE, Narayan R, Natoli T, Lahr DL, Tirosh I, Tamayo P, Getz G, Wong B, Doench J, Subramanian A, Golub TR, Meyerson M, Boehm JS. Cancer Cell. 2016 Aug 8;30(2):214-28. doi: 10.1016/j.ccell.2016.06.022. Epub 2016 Jul 28. PubMed 27478040.
Backbone
  Vector backbone: pDONR223
  Backbone manufacturer: Invitrogen
  Vector type: Gateway Entry vector
Growth in bacteria
  Bacterial resistance: Spectinomycin, 50 μg/mL
  Growth temperature: 37°C
  Growth strain: DH5alpha
  Copy number: High Copy
Gene/Insert
  Gene/Insert name: FAM173B (alt name: NM_199133)
  Species: H. sapiens (human)
  Mutation: T75M
  Entrez Gene: FAM173B (a.k.a. JS-2)
  Promoter: None
  Cloning method: Gateway Cloning
  Sequencing primers: 5′ M13pUC-fwd; 3′ M13-Rev
Terms and licenses: Academic/Nonprofit Terms; Industry Terms: Not Available to Industry
Depositor comments: Open state: NO stop codon immediately follows insert
How to cite: pDONR223_FAM173B_WT_V5 was a gift from Jesse Boehm & Matthew Meyerson & David Root (Addgene plasmid # 82986 ; http://n2t.net/addgene:82986 ; RRID:Addgene_82986)
