>Addgene plasmid #82986 | pDONR223_FAM173B_WT_V5 | depositor partial sequence | sequence record 157712 | Insert sequence
ATGGAGGGAGGAGGAGGTATACCCCTAGAAACACTTAAAGAAGAAAGTCAGTCAAGACATGTTCTACCTG
CAAGTTTTGAAGTCAACAGTTTGCAGAAAAGCAACTGGGGGTTCTTACTTACTGGGCTTGTGGGTGGCAC
CCTGGTGGCTGTGTACGCTGTAGCCACGCCGTTTGTAACGCCAGCCCTTCGAAAAGTCTGTTTGCCATTT
GTACCTGCAACTATGAAGCAGATTGAAAATGTTGTGAAAATGTTGCGATGCCGAAGAGGATCCCTTGTGG
ACATCGGTAGTGGGGACGGACGCATTGTCATAGCGGCTGCGAAGAAAGGGTTCACAGCAGTTGGTTATGA
ATTAAACCCATGGCTAGTTTGGTATTCCAGATACCGCGCTTGGCGAGAAGGTGTGCATGGATCTGCCAAA
TTTTATATTTCAGATTTGTGGAAGGTTACTTTTTCGCAGTACTCGAACGTTGTTATTTTCGGTGTGCCTC
AGATGATGCTGCAGTTGGAGAAGAAACTTGAACGTGAACTTGAGGATGATGCACGAGTTATTGCTTGCCG
GTTCCCTTTCCCACATTGGACTCCAGACCACGTCACGGGGGAGGGGATAGACACAGTGTGGGCATATGAT
GCAAGCACTTTTAGAGGCCGTGAAAAGAGGCCCTGTACATCGATGCATTTCCAGCTGCCCATTCAAGCAT
AA
